Addgene plasmid #172974: MAC-N-GFP
Purpose: MAC-tagged GFP expression
Depositing lab: Markku Varjosalo. Depositing organization: University of Helsinki, Institute of Biotechnology. Publication: Combined proximity labeling and affinity purification-mass spectrometry workflow for mapping and visualizing protein interaction networks. Liu X, Salokas K, Weldatsadik RG, Gawriyski L, Varjosalo M. Nat Protoc. 2020 Aug 10. pii: 10.1038/s41596-020-0365-x. doi: 10.1038/s41596-020-0365-x. PubMed 32778839.
Backbone
  Vector backbone: MAC-tag-C
  Vector type: Mammalian Expression, Bacterial Expression
  Selectable markers: Hygromycin
Growth in bacteria
  Bacterial resistance: Ampicillin, 100 μg/mL
  Growth temperature: 37°C
  Growth strain: DH5alpha
  Copy number: High Copy
Gene/Insert
  Gene/Insert name: GFP (alt name: Green fluorescent protein)
  Species: Aequorea victoria
  GenBank ID: AAA27722.1
  Tag / fusion protein: MAC-tag (N terminal on backbone)
Terms and licenses: Academic/Nonprofit Terms; Industry Terms: Not Available to Industry
Depositor comments: Please note: this plasmid contains a Y238F mutation in GFP. This mutation does not affect the plasmid's function.
How to cite: MAC-N-GFP was a gift from Markku Varjosalo (Addgene plasmid # 172974 ; http://n2t.net/addgene:172974 ; RRID:Addgene_172974)
