[The description below was written by a language model from this plasmid's Addgene catalogue record and pLannotate feature annotations shown in this document.]
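Description:
MAC-N-GFP is a mammalian expression plasmid of about 7 kb that produces GFP carrying an N-terminal MAC-tag. It is maintained in E. coli through a high-copy ColE1/pUC-type origin and an ampicillin resistance gene. The catalogue names the backbone as MAC-tag-C, but both the tag field and the feature table place the tag upstream of the insert. The expression cassette is driven by the CMV immediate-early enhancer and promoter. Short tet operator-like fragments follow the promoter, which suggests a tetracycline-regulatable CMV/TetO arrangement, although the record does not state this explicitly. The cassette ends in a bGH polyadenylation signal.

The annotated tag consists of a birA-derived biotin ligase coding sequence followed by an HA epitope fragment and two Strep-Tag II fragments. This combination supports both proximity-dependent biotinylation and Strep-based affinity purification from a single fusion protein, in line with the combined proximity labelling and AP-MS workflow of the associated publication. The GFP coding sequence is annotated as EGFP, is derived from Aequorea victoria, and is flanked by attB1 and attB2 sites, indicating that it was introduced by Gateway recombination. The depositor notes a Y238F substitution in GFP that does not affect function.

Downstream, an FRT site sits directly in front of a hygromycin resistance gene that has an SV40 poly(A) signal but no annotated complete promoter of its own. This layout is typical of vectors designed for FLP-mediated integration into a genomic FRT site, with stable cell lines then selected on hygromycin. The stated purpose is simply MAC-tagged GFP expression. Such a construct would plausibly act as a non-specific control bait in interaction-mapping experiments, though the record does not say so.
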