Features (pLannotate 1.2.2; 27 found; start..end, strand, type, name):
      1..380     +  enhancer       CMV enhancer: human cytomegalovirus immediate early enhancer
    381..584     +  promoter       CMV promoter: human cytomegalovirus (CMV) immediate early promoter
    586..605     +  promoter       PLtetO-1 promoter (fragment): modified phage lambda PL promoter with tet operator sites (Lutz and Bujard, 1997)
    607..626     +  promoter       PLtetO-1 promoter (fragment): modified phage lambda PL promoter with tet operator sites (Lutz and Bujard, 1997)
    634..667     +  promoter       TRE3GV promoter (fragment): 3rd-generation Tet-responsive promoter that can be activated by binding of Tet-On® 3G, optimized for retroviral and lentiviral vectors
    827..1789    +  CDS            birA: BIRA_ECOLI - Also known as bioR, dhbB. Experimental evidence at protein level: Swiss-Prot protein existence level 1. Acts both as a biotin--[acetyl-CoA-carboxylase] ligase and a biotin-operon repressor. In the presence of ATP, BirA activates biotin to form the BirA-biotinyl-5'-adenylate (BirA-bio-5'-AMP or holoBirA) complex. HoloBirA can either transfer the biotinyl moiety to the biotin carboxyl carrier protein (BCCP) subunit of acetyl-CoA carboxylase, or bind to the biotin operator site and inhibit transcription of the operon. From Escherichia coli (strain K12).
   1790..1815    +  CDS            3xHA (fragment): three tandem HA epitope tags
   1847..1866    +  CDS            Strep-Tag II (fragment): peptide that binds Strep-Tactin®, an engineered form of streptavidin
   1907..1929    +  CDS            Strep-Tag II (fragment): peptide that binds Strep-Tactin®, an engineered form of streptavidin
   1943..1967    +  protein_bind   attB1: mutant version of attB; recombination site for the Gateway® BP reaction BP Clonase™
   1973..2689    +  CDS            EGFP: EGFP is a basic (constitutively fluorescent) green fluorescent protein published in 1996, derived from Aequorea victoria. It is reported to be a rapidly-maturing weak dimer with moderate acid sensitivity.
   2691..2715    -  protein_bind   attB2: mutant version of attB; recombination site for the Gateway® BP reaction BP Clonase™
   2759..2983    +  polyA_signal   bGH poly(A) signal: bovine growth hormone polyadenylation signal
   2987..3008    +  promoter       SV40 promoter (fragment): SV40 enhancer and early promoter
   3029..3262    +  rep_origin     f1 ori (fragment) (sequence partly withheld): f1 bacteriophage origin of replication; arrow indicates direction of (+) strand synthesis
   3267..3314    +  protein_bind   FRT: FLP-mediated recombination occurs in the 8-bp core sequence TCTAGAAA (Turan and Bode, 2011). FLP recombinase from the Saccharomyces cerevisiae 2μ plasmid
   3322..4344    +  CDS            HygR: aminoglycoside phosphotransferase from E. coli; aph(4)-Ia; confers resistance to hygromycin
   4354..4479    +  CDS            ble (fragment): BLE_KLEPN - Experimental evidence at protein level: Swiss-Prot protein existence level 1. Binding protein with a strong affinity to the bleomycin family of antibiotics. Binds to CL990; an antimitotic-antibiotic compound. From Klebsiella pneumoniae.
   4474..4595    +  polyA_signal   SV40 poly(A) signal: SV40 polyadenylation signal
   4668..4684    -  protein_bind   lac operator: The lac repressor binds to the lac operator to inhibit transcription in E. coli. This inhibition can be relieved by adding lactose or isopropyl-β-D-thiogalactopyranoside (IPTG). lac repressor encoded by lacI
   4692..4722    -  promoter       lac promoter: promoter for the E. coli lac operon
   4737..4758    -  protein_bind   CAP binding site: CAP binding activates transcription in the presence of cAMP. E. coli catabolite activator protein
   4771..4863    -  CDS            lacI (fragment): lac repressor; lacI; The lac repressor binds to the lac operator to inhibit transcription in E. coli. This inhibition can be relieved by adding lactose or isopropyl-β-D-thiogalactopyranoside (IPTG).
   5046..5634    -  rep_origin     ori: high-copy-number ColE1/pMB1/pBR322/pUC origin of replication
   5805..6665    -  CDS            AmpR: β-lactamase; bla; confers resistance to ampicillin, carbenicillin, and related antibiotics
   6666..6770    -  promoter       AmpR promoter: bla
   6829..6881    -  misc_feature   bom (fragment): basis of mobility region from pBR322
>Addgene plasmid #172974 | MAC-N-GFP | addgene full sequence | sequence record 366618 | Addgene NGS Result
GACATTGATTATTGACTAGTTATTAATAGTAATCAATTACGGGGTCATTAGTTCATAGCCCATATATGGA
GTTCCGCGTTACATAACTTACGGTAAATGGCCCGCCTGGCTGACCGCCCAACGACCCCCGCCCATTGACG
TCAATAATGACGTATGTTCCCATAGTAACGCCAATAGGGACTTTCCATTGACGTCAATGGGTGGAGTATT
TACGGTAAACTGCCCACTTGGCAGTACATCAAGTGTATCATATGCCAAGTACGCCCCCTATTGACGTCAA
TGACGGTAAATGGCCCGCCTGGCATTATGCCCAGTACATGACCTTATGGGACTTTCCTACTTGGCAGTAC
ATCTACGTATTAGTCATCGCTATTACCATGGTGATGCGGTTTTGGCAGTACATCAATGGGCGTGGATAGC
GGTTTGACTCACGGGGATTTCCAAGTCTCCACCCCATTGACGTCAATGGGAGTTTGTTTTGGCACCAAAA
TCAACGGGACTTTCCAAAATGTCGTAACAACTCCGCCCCATTGACGCAAATGGGCGGTAGGCGTGTACGG
TGGGAGGTCTATATAAGCAGAGCTCTCCCTATCAGTGATAGAGATCTCCCTATCAGTGATAGAGATCGTC
GACGAGCTCGTTTAGTGAACCGTCAGATCGCCTGGAGACGCCATCCACGCTGTTTTGACCTCCATAGAAG
ACACCGGGACCGATCCAGCCTCCGGACTCTAGCGTTTAAACTTAAGCTTGGTACCGAGCTCGGATCCACT
AGTCCAGTGTGGTGGAATTCTGCAGATATCCAGCACAGTGGCGGCCGCTCGAGACCATGAAGGACAACAC
CGTGCCCCTGAAGCTGATCGCCCTGCTGGCCAACGGCGAGTTCCACTCTGGCGAGCAGCTGGGCGAGACA
CTGGGCATGAGCAGAGCCGCCATCAACAAGCACATCCAGACCCTGCGGGACTGGGGCGTGGACGTGTTCA
CAGTGCCCGGCAAGGGCTACAGCCTGCCCGAGCCCATCCAGCTGCTGAACGCCAAGCAGATCCTGGGCCA
GCTGGATGGCGGATCTGTGGCCGTGCTGCCCGTGATCGACAGCACCAACCAGTATCTGCTCGACCGGATC
GGCGAGCTGAAGTCCGGCGACGCCTGTATCGCCGAGTACCAGCAGGCCGGCAGAGGCGGCAGGGGCAGAA
AGTGGTTCAGCCCCTTCGGCGCCAACCTGTACCTGAGCATGTTCTGGAGACTGGAACAGGGCCCAGCCGC
CGCTATTGGCCTGAGCCTGGTCATCGGCATCGTGATGGCCGAGGTGCTGCGGAAGCTGGGCGCCGACAAA
GTGCGCGTGAAGTGGCCCAACGACCTGTATCTGCAGGACCGGAAGCTGGCCGGCATCCTGGTGGAACTGA
CCGGCAAAACAGGCGACGCCGCCCAGATCGTGATCGGCGCTGGCATCAACATGGCCATGCGGCGGGTGGA
AGAGAGCGTGGTCAACCAGGGCTGGATCACCCTGCAGGAAGCCGGCATCAACCTGGACCGGAACACCCTG
GCCGCCATGCTGATCAGAGAGCTGAGAGCCGCCCTGGAACTGTTCGAGCAGGAAGGCCTGGCCCCCTACC
TGAGCAGATGGGAGAAGCTGGACAACTTCATCAACCGGCCCGTGAAACTGATCATCGGCGACAAAGAGAT
CTTCGGCATCAGCCGGGGCATCGACAAGCAGGGGGCCCTGCTCCTGGAACAGGACGGCATCATCAAGCCC
TGGATGGGCGGCGAGATCAGCCTGCGGAGCGCCGAGAAGTACCCATACGATGTTCCTGACTATGCCGGTA
CCGAGCTCGGATCCACCATGGCTAGCTGGAGCCACCCGCAGTTCGAGAAAGGTGGAGGTTCCGGAGGTGG
ATCGGGAGGTGGATCGTGGAGCCACCCGCAGTTCGAAAAAGCGGCCGATATCACAAGTTTGTACAAAAAA
GCAGGCTTCAACATGGTGAGCAAGGGCGAGGAGCTGTTCACCGGGGTGGTGCCCATCCTGGTCGAGCTGG
ACGGCGACGTAAACGGCCACAAGTTCAGCGTGTCCGGCGAGGGCGAGGGCGATGCCACCTACGGCAAGCT
GACCCTGAAGTTCATCTGCACCACCGGCAAGCTGCCCGTGCCCTGGCCCACCCTCGTGACCACCCTGACC
TACGGCGTGCAGTGCTTCAGCCGCTACCCCGACCACATGAAGCAGCACGACTTCTTCAAGTCCGCCATGC
CCGAAGGCTACGTCCAGGAGCGCACCATCTTCTTCAAGGACGACGGCAACTACAAGACCCGCGCCGAGGT
GAAGTTCGAGGGCGACACCCTGGTGAACCGCATCGAGCTGAAGGGCATCGACTTCAAGGAGGACGGCAAC
ATCCTGGGGCACAAGCTGGAGTACAACTACAACAGCCACAACGTCTATATCATGGCCGACAAGCAGAAGA
ACGGCATCAAGGTGAACTTCAAGATCCGCCACAACATCGAGGACGGCAGCGTGCAGCTCGCCGACCACTA
CCAGCAGAACACCCCCATCGGCGACGGCCCCGTGCTGCTGCCCGACAACCACTACCTGAGCACCCAGTCC
GCCCTGAGCAAAGACCCCAACGAGAAGCGCGATCACATGGTCCTGCTGGAGTTCGTGACCGCCGCCGGGA
TCACTCTCGGCATGGACGAGCTGTTCAAGGACCCAGCTTTCTTGTACAAAGTGGTGACGTAAGCTAGGGG
CCCGTTTAAACCCGCTGATCAGCCTCGACTGTGCCTTCTAGTTGCCAGCCATCTGTTGTTTGCCCCTCCC
CCGTGCCTTCCTTGACCCTGGAAGGTGCCACTCCCACTGTCCTTTCCTAATAAAATGAGGAAATTGCATC
GCATTGTCTGAGTAGGTGTCATTCTATTCTGGGGGGTGGGGTGGGGCAGGACAGCAAGGGGGAGGATTGG
GAAGACAATAGCAGGCATGCTGGGGATGCGGTGGGCTCTATGGCTTCTGAGGCGGAAAGAACCAGCTGGG
GCTCTAGGGGGTATCCCC
[124 nt withheld, positions 3029-3152]
C
[91 nt withheld, positions 3154-3244]
AGGGTGATGGTTCACGTACCTAGAAGTTCCTATTCCGAAGTTCCTATTCTCTAGAAAGTATAGGAACTTC
CTTGGCCAAAAAGCCTGAACTCACCGCGACGTCTGTCGAGAAGTTTCTGATCGAAAAGTTCGACAGCGTC
TCCGACCTGATGCAGCTCTCGGAGGGCGAAGAATCTCGTGCTTTCAGCTTCGATGTAGGAGGGCGTGGAT
ATGTCCTGCGGGTAAATAGCTGCGCCGATGGTTTCTACAAAGATCGTTATGTTTATCGGCACTTTGCATC
GGCCGCGCTCCCGATTCCGGAAGTGCTTGACATTGGGGAATTCAGCGAGAGCCTGACCTATTGCATCTCC
CGCCGTGCACAGGGTGTCACGTTGCAAGACCTGCCTGAAACCGAACTGCCCGCTGTTCTGCAGCCGGTCG
CGGAGGCCATGGATGCGATCGCTGCGGCCGATCTTAGCCAGACGAGCGGGTTCGGCCCATTCGGACCGCA
AGGAATCGGTCAATACACTACATGGCGTGATTTCATATGCGCGATTGCTGATCCCCATGTGTATCACTGG
CAAACTGTGATGGACGACACCGTCAGTGCGTCCGTCGCGCAGGCTCTCGATGAGCTGATGCTTTGGGCCG
AGGACTGCCCCGAAGTCCGGCACCTCGTGCACGCGGATTTCGGCTCCAACAATGTCCTGACGGACAATGG
CCGCATAACAGCGGTCATTGACTGGAGCGAGGCGATGTTCGGGGATTCCCAATACGAGGTCGCCAACATC
TTCTTCTGGAGGCCGTGGTTGGCTTGTATGGAGCAGCAGACGCGCTACTTCGAGCGGAGGCATCCGGAGC
TTGCAGGATCGCCGCGGCTCCGGGCGTATATGCTCCGCATTGGTCTTGACCAACTCTATCAGAGCTTGGT
TGACGGCAATTTCGATGATGCAGCTTGGGCGCAGGGTCGATGCGACGCAATCGTCCGATCCGGAGCCGGG
ACTGTCGGGCGTACACAAATCGCCCGCAGAAGCGCGGCCGTCTGGACCGATGGCTGTGTAGAAGTACTCG
CCGATAGTGGAAACCGACGCCCCAGCACTCGTCCGAGGGCAAAGGAATAGCACGTACTACGAGATTTCGA
TTCCACCGCCGCCTTCTATGAAAGGTTGGGCTTCGGAATCGTTTTCCGGGACGCCGGCTGGATGATCCTC
CAGCGCGGGGATCTCATGCTGGAGTTCTTCGCCCACCCCAACTTGTTTATTGCAGCTTATAATGGTTACA
AATAAAGCAATAGCATCACAAATTTCACAAATAAAGCATTTTTTTCACTGCATTCTAGTTGTGGTTTGTC
CAAACTCATCAATGTATCTTATCATGTCTGTATACCGTCGACCTCTAGCTAGAGCTTGGCGTAATCATGG
TCATAGCTGTTTCCTGTGTGAAATTGTTATCCGCTCACAATTCCACACAACATACGAGCCGGAAGCATAA
AGTGTAAAGCCTGGGGTGCCTAATGAGTGAGCTAACTCACATTAATTGCGTTGCGCTCACTGCCCGCTTT
CCAGTCGGGAAACCTGTCGTGCCAGCTGCATTAATGAATCGGCCAACGCGCGGGGAGAGGCGGTTTGCGT
ATTGGGCGCTCTTCCGCTTCCTCGCTCACTGACTCGCTGCGCTCGGTCGTTCGGCTGCGGCGAGCGGTAT
CAGCTCACTCAAAGGCGGTAATACGGTTATCCACAGAATCAGGGGATAACGCAGGAAAGAACATGTGAGC
AAAAGGCCAGCAAAAGGCCAGGAACCGTAAAAAGGCCGCGTTGCTGGCGTTTTTCCATAGGCTCCGCCCC
CCTGACGAGCATCACAAAAATCGACGCTCAAGTCAGAGGTGGCGAAACCCGACAGGACTATAAAGATACC
AGGCGTTTCCCCCTGGAAGCTCCCTCGTGCGCTCTCCTGTTCCGACCCTGCCGCTTACCGGATACCTGTC
CGCCTTTCTCCCTTCGGGAAGCGTGGCGCTTTCTCATAGCTCACGCTGTAGGTATCTCAGTTCGGTGTAG
GTCGTTCGCTCCAAGCTGGGCTGTGTGCACGAACCCCCCGTTCAGCCCGACCGCTGCGCCTTATCCGGTA
ACTATCGTCTTGAGTCCAACCCGGTAAGACACGACTTATCGCCACTGGCAGCAGCCACTGGTAACAGGAT
TAGCAGAGCGAGGTATGTAGGCGGTGCTACAGAGTTCTTGAAGTGGTGGCCTAACTACGGCTACACTAGA
AGAACAGTATTTGGTATCTGCGCTCTGCTGAAGCCAGTTACCTTCGGAAAAAGAGTTGGTAGCTCTTGAT
CCGGCAAACAAACCACCGCTGGTAGCGGTGGTTTTTTTGTTTGCAAGCAGCAGATTACGCGCAGAAAAAA
AGGATCTCAAGAAGATCCTTTGATCTTTTCTACGGGGTCTGACGCTCAGTGGAACGAAAACTCACGTTAA
GGGATTTTGGTCATGAGATTATCAAAAAGGATCTTCACCTAGATCCTTTTAAATTAAAAATGAAGTTTTA
AATCAATCTAAAGTATATATGAGTAAACTTGGTCTGACAGTTACCAATGCTTAATCAGTGAGGCACCTAT
CTCAGCGATCTGTCTATTTCGTTCATCCATAGTTGCCTGACTCCCCGTCGTGTAGATAACTACGATACGG
GAGGGCTTACCATCTGGCCCCAGTGCTGCAATGATACCGCGAGACCCACGCTCACCGGCTCCAGATTTAT
CAGCAATAAACCAGCCAGCCGGAAGGGCCGAGCGCAGAAGTGGTCCTGCAACTTTATCCGCCTCCATCCA
GTCTATTAATTGTTGCCGGGAAGCTAGAGTAAGTAGTTCGCCAGTTAATAGTTTGCGCAACGTTGTTGCC
ATTGCTACAGGCATCGTGGTGTCACGCTCGTCGTTTGGTATGGCTTCATTCAGCTCCGGTTCCCAACGAT
CAAGGCGAGTTACATGATCCCCCATGTTGTGCAAAAAAGCGGTTAGCTCCTTCGGTCCTCCGATCGTTGT
CAGAAGTAAGTTGGCCGCAGTGTTATCACTCATGGTTATGGCAGCACTGCATAATTCTCTTACTGTCATG
CCATCCGTAAGATGCTTTTCTGTGACTGGTGAGTACTCAACCAAGTCATTCTGAGAATAGTGTATGCGGC
GACCGAGTTGCTCTTGCCCGGCGTCAATACGGGATAATACCGCGCCACATAGCAGAACTTTAAAAGTGCT
CATCATTGGAAAACGTTCTTCGGGGCGAAAACTCTCAAGGATCTTACCGCTGTTGAGATCCAGTTCGATG
TAACCCACTCGTGCACCCAACTGATCTTCAGCATCTTTTACTTTCACCAGCGTTTCTGGGTGAGCAAAAA
CAGGAAGGCAAAATGCCGCAAAAAAGGGAATAAGGGCGACACGGAAATGTTGAATACTCATACTCTTCCT
TTTTCAATATTATTGAAGCATTTATCAGGGTTATTGTCTCATGAGCGGATACATATTTGAATGTATTTAG
AAAAATAAACAAATAGGGGTTCCGCGCACATTTCCCCGAAAAGTGCCACCTGACGTCGACGGATCGGGAG
ATCTCCCGATCCCCTATGGTGCACTCTCAGTACAATCTGCTCTGATGCCGCATAGTTAAGCCAGTATCTG
CTCCCTGCTTGTGTGTTGGAGGTCGCTGAGTAGTGCGCGAGCAAAATTTAAGCTACAACAAGGCAAGGCT
TGACCGACAATTGCATGAAGAATCTGCTTAGGGTTAGGCGTTTTGCGCTGCTTCGCGATGTACGGGCCAG
ATATACGCGTT
